Addgene plasmid #72374: PX458_TGIF2_1
Purpose: Encodes gRNA for 3' target of human TGIF2 along with Cas9 with 2A GFP
Depositing lab: Eric Mendenhall & Richard M. Myers. Depositing organization: University of Alabama in Huntsville.
Backbone
  Vector backbone: PX458
  Backbone size w/o insert (bp): 9289
  Vector type: CRISPR
Growth in bacteria
  Bacterial resistance: Ampicillin, 100 μg/mL
  Growth temperature: 37°C
  Growth strain: DH5alpha
  Copy number: High Copy
Gene/Insert
  Gene/Insert name: TGIF2
  gRNA/shRNA sequence: GTCTCTGAAAATCCCCAGT
  Species: H. sapiens (human)
  Entrez Gene: TGIF2
  Cloning method: Gibson Cloning
  Sequencing primers: 5′ pBR322ori-F
Terms and licenses: Academic/Nonprofit Terms; Industry Terms: Not Available to Industry
Depositor comments: Note: This plasmid is part of the Mendenhall and Meyers CRISPR-based Tagging system to add a tag (currently using FLAG) to endogenous proteins. Please see https://www.addgene.org/crispr/tagging/ for more details.
How to cite: PX458_TGIF2_1 was a gift from Eric Mendenhall & Richard M. Myers (Addgene plasmid # 72374 ; http://n2t.net/addgene:72374 ; RRID:Addgene_72374)
