[The description below was written by a language model from this plasmid's Addgene catalogue record and pLannotate feature annotations shown in this document.]
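Description:
PX458_TGIF2_1 is a mammalian CRISPR expression plasmid built on the PX458 backbone that delivers both a guide RNA against human TGIF2 and Streptococcus pyogenes Cas9 from a single vector of about 9.3 kb. It is propagated in E. coli as a high-copy plasmid through a ColE1/pUC-type origin and selected with ampicillin via the β-lactamase gene. The backbone also carries an M13/f1-type phage origin and a single AAV2 inverted terminal repeat, a remnant of the vector's lineage; with only one ITR annotated it does not form a packageable AAV genome. Short bom and rop fragments are also detected.

The guide cassette consists of the human U6 RNA polymerase III promoter followed by the TGIF2-specific spacer, inserted by Gibson cloning, and the S. pyogenes gRNA scaffold; an additional partial scaffold fragment is annotated just downstream. The second cassette uses a hybrid promoter made of the CMV enhancer, chicken β-actin promoter and a hybrid intron to drive Cas9. The annotation software splits Cas9 into N- and C-terminal portions, but these are contiguous and represent a full-length coding sequence. It is followed by a nucleoplasmin nuclear localization signal. EGFP lies downstream; per the catalogue description it is linked through a 2A peptide, which the table does not annotate, so that Cas9 and GFP come from one transcript terminated by the bGH polyadenylation signal. GFP allows transfected cells to be identified or sorted.

The guide targets the 3' end of TGIF2, and the plasmid belongs to a CRISPR-based tagging system for adding an epitope tag (currently FLAG) to endogenous proteins. The Cas9 cut near the end of the coding region would presumably be repaired from a separate donor template that is not part of this construct.
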