Features (pLannotate 1.2.2; 19 found; start..end, strand, type, name):
     15..255     +  promoter       U6 promoter: RNA polymerase III promoter for human U6 snRNA
    283..358     +  misc_RNA       gRNA scaffold: guide RNA scaffold for the Streptococcus pyogenes CRISPR/Cas9 system
    365..408     +  misc_RNA       gRNA scaffold (fragment): guide RNA scaffold for the Streptococcus pyogenes CRISPR/Cas9 system
    455..740     +  enhancer       CMV enhancer: human cytomegalovirus immediate early enhancer; contains an 18-bp deletion relative to the standard CMV enhancer
    742..1019    +  promoter       chicken β-actin promoter: No description available
   1020..1248    +  intron         hybrid intron: hybrid between chicken β-actin (CBA) and minute virus of mice (MMV) introns (Gray et al., 2011)
   1386..2987    +  CDS            Cas9(N): N-terminal portion of Streptococcus pyogenes Cas9 (Zetsche et al., 2015)
   2988..5486    +  CDS            Cas9(C): C-terminal portion of Streptococcus pyogenes Cas9 (Zetsche et al., 2015)
   5487..5534    +  CDS            nucleoplasmin NLS: bipartite nuclear localization signal from nucleoplasmin
   5604..6317    +  CDS            EGFP: EGFP is a basic (constitutively fluorescent) green fluorescent protein published in 1996, derived from Aequorea victoria. It is reported to be a rapidly-maturing weak dimer with moderate acid sensitivity.
   6351..6462    +  polyA_signal   bGH poly(A) signal: bovine growth hormone polyadenylation signal
   6567..6707    +  repeat_region  AAV2 ITR: inverted terminal repeat of adeno-associated virus serotype 2 inverted
   6712..6763    -  misc_feature   bom (fragment): basis of mobility region from pBR322
   6782..7162    +  rep_origin     M13 ori (sequence partly withheld): M13 bacteriophage origin of replication; arrow indicates direction of (+) strand synthesis
   7238..7287    -  misc_feature   bom (fragment): basis of mobility region from pBR322
   7389..7424    -  CDS            rop (fragment): Rop protein, which maintains plasmids at low copy number; rop
   7519..7623    +  promoter       AmpR promoter: bla
   7624..8484    +  CDS            AmpR: β-lactamase; bla; confers resistance to ampicillin, carbenicillin, and related antibiotics
   8655..9243    +  rep_origin     ori: high-copy-number ColE1/pMB1/pBR322/pUC origin of replication
>Addgene plasmid #72374 | PX458_TGIF2_1 | depositor full sequence | sequence record 134714 | PX458_TGIF2_1 sequence 9290 bps
TTTTGCTCACATGTGAGGGCCTATTTCCCATGATTCCTTCATATTTGCATATACGATACAAGGCTGTTAG
AGAGATAATTGGAATTAATTTGACTGTAAACACAAAGATATTAGTACAAAATACGTGACGTAGAAAGTAA
TAATTTCTTGGGTAGTTTGCAGTTTTAAAATTATGTTTTAAAATGGACTATCATATGCTTACCGTAACTT
GAAAGTATTTCGATTTCTTGGCTTTATATATCTTGTGGAAAGGACGAAACACCGTCTCTGAAAATCCCCA
GTGTTTTAGAGCTAGAAATAGCAAGTTAAAATAAGGCTAGTCCGTTATCAACTTGAAAAAGTGGCACCGA
GTCGGTGCTTTTTTGTTTTAGAGCTAGAAATAGCAAGTTAAAATAAGGCTAGTCCGTTTTTAGCGCGTGC
GCCAATTCTGCAGACAAATGGCTCTAGAGGTACCCGTTACATAACTTACGGTAAATGGCCCGCCTGGCTG
ACCGCCCAACGACCCCCGCCCATTGACGTCAATAGTAACGCCAATAGGGACTTTCCATTGACGTCAATGG
GTGGAGTATTTACGGTAAACTGCCCACTTGGCAGTACATCAAGTGTATCATATGCCAAGTACGCCCCCTA
TTGACGTCAATGACGGTAAATGGCCCGCCTGGCATTGTGCCCAGTACATGACCTTATGGGACTTTCCTAC
TTGGCAGTACATCTACGTATTAGTCATCGCTATTACCATGGTCGAGGTGAGCCCCACGTTCTGCTTCACT
CTCCCCATCTCCCCCCCCTCCCCACCCCCAATTTTGTATTTATTTATTTTTTAATTATTTTGTGCAGCGA
TGGGGGCGGGGGGGGGGGGGGGGCGCGCGCCAGGCGGGGCGGGGCGGGGCGAGGGGCGGGGCGGGGCGAG
GCGGAGAGGTGCGGCGGCAGCCAATCAGAGCGGCGCGCTCCGAAAGTTTCCTTTTATGGCGAGGCGGCGG
CGGCGGCGGCCCTATAAAAAGCGAAGCGCGCGGCGGGCGGGAGTCGCTGCGACGCTGCCTTCGCCCCGTG
CCCCGCTCCGCCGCCGCCTCGCGCCGCCCGCCCCGGCTCTGACTGACCGCGTTACTCCCACAGGTGAGCG
GGCGGGACGGCCCTTCTCCTCCGGGCTGTAATTAGCTGAGCAAGAGGTAAGGGTTTAAGGGATGGTTGGT
TGGTGGGGTATTAATGTTTAATTACCTGGAGCACCTGCCTGAAATCACTTTTTTTCAGGTTGGACCGGTG
CCACCATGGACTATAAGGACCACGACGGAGACTACAAGGATCATGATATTGATTACAAAGACGATGACGA
TAAGATGGCCCCAAAGAAGAAGCGGAAGGTCGGTATCCACGGAGTCCCAGCAGCCGACAAGAAGTACAGC
ATCGGCCTGGACATCGGCACCAACTCTGTGGGCTGGGCCGTGATCACCGACGAGTACAAGGTGCCCAGCA
AGAAATTCAAGGTGCTGGGCAACACCGACCGGCACAGCATCAAGAAGAACCTGATCGGAGCCCTGCTGTT
CGACAGCGGCGAAACAGCCGAGGCCACCCGGCTGAAGAGAACCGCCAGAAGAAGATACACCAGACGGAAG
AACCGGATCTGCTATCTGCAAGAGATCTTCAGCAACGAGATGGCCAAGGTGGACGACAGCTTCTTCCACA
GACTGGAAGAGTCCTTCCTGGTGGAAGAGGATAAGAAGCACGAGCGGCACCCCATCTTCGGCAACATCGT
GGACGAGGTGGCCTACCACGAGAAGTACCCCACCATCTACCACCTGAGAAAGAAACTGGTGGACAGCACC
GACAAGGCCGACCTGCGGCTGATCTATCTGGCCCTGGCCCACATGATCAAGTTCCGGGGCCACTTCCTGA
TCGAGGGCGACCTGAACCCCGACAACAGCGACGTGGACAAGCTGTTCATCCAGCTGGTGCAGACCTACAA
CCAGCTGTTCGAGGAAAACCCCATCAACGCCAGCGGCGTGGACGCCAAGGCCATCCTGTCTGCCAGACTG
AGCAAGAGCAGACGGCTGGAAAATCTGATCGCCCAGCTGCCCGGCGAGAAGAAGAATGGCCTGTTCGGAA
ACCTGATTGCCCTGAGCCTGGGCCTGACCCCCAACTTCAAGAGCAACTTCGACCTGGCCGAGGATGCCAA
ACTGCAGCTGAGCAAGGACACCTACGACGACGACCTGGACAACCTGCTGGCCCAGATCGGCGACCAGTAC
GCCGACCTGTTTCTGGCCGCCAAGAACCTGTCCGACGCCATCCTGCTGAGCGACATCCTGAGAGTGAACA
CCGAGATCACCAAGGCCCCCCTGAGCGCCTCTATGATCAAGAGATACGACGAGCACCACCAGGACCTGAC
CCTGCTGAAAGCTCTCGTGCGGCAGCAGCTGCCTGAGAAGTACAAAGAGATTTTCTTCGACCAGAGCAAG
AACGGCTACGCCGGCTACATTGACGGCGGAGCCAGCCAGGAAGAGTTCTACAAGTTCATCAAGCCCATCC
TGGAAAAGATGGACGGCACCGAGGAACTGCTCGTGAAGCTGAACAGAGAGGACCTGCTGCGGAAGCAGCG
GACCTTCGACAACGGCAGCATCCCCCACCAGATCCACCTGGGAGAGCTGCACGCCATTCTGCGGCGGCAG
GAAGATTTTTACCCATTCCTGAAGGACAACCGGGAAAAGATCGAGAAGATCCTGACCTTCCGCATCCCCT
ACTACGTGGGCCCTCTGGCCAGGGGAAACAGCAGATTCGCCTGGATGACCAGAAAGAGCGAGGAAACCAT
CACCCCCTGGAACTTCGAGGAAGTGGTGGACAAGGGCGCTTCCGCCCAGAGCTTCATCGAGCGGATGACC
AACTTCGATAAGAACCTGCCCAACGAGAAGGTGCTGCCCAAGCACAGCCTGCTGTACGAGTACTTCACCG
TGTATAACGAGCTGACCAAAGTGAAATACGTGACCGAGGGAATGAGAAAGCCCGCCTTCCTGAGCGGCGA
GCAGAAAAAGGCCATCGTGGACCTGCTGTTCAAGACCAACCGGAAAGTGACCGTGAAGCAGCTGAAAGAG
GACTACTTCAAGAAAATCGAGTGCTTCGACTCCGTGGAAATCTCCGGCGTGGAAGATCGGTTCAACGCCT
CCCTGGGCACATACCACGATCTGCTGAAAATTATCAAGGACAAGGACTTCCTGGACAATGAGGAAAACGA
GGACATTCTGGAAGATATCGTGCTGACCCTGACACTGTTTGAGGACAGAGAGATGATCGAGGAACGGCTG
AAAACCTATGCCCACCTGTTCGACGACAAAGTGATGAAGCAGCTGAAGCGGCGGAGATACACCGGCTGGG
GCAGGCTGAGCCGGAAGCTGATCAACGGCATCCGGGACAAGCAGTCCGGCAAGACAATCCTGGATTTCCT
GAAGTCCGACGGCTTCGCCAACAGAAACTTCATGCAGCTGATCCACGACGACAGCCTGACCTTTAAAGAG
GACATCCAGAAAGCCCAGGTGTCCGGCCAGGGCGATAGCCTGCACGAGCACATTGCCAATCTGGCCGGCA
GCCCCGCCATTAAGAAGGGCATCCTGCAGACAGTGAAGGTGGTGGACGAGCTCGTGAAAGTGATGGGCCG
GCACAAGCCCGAGAACATCGTGATCGAAATGGCCAGAGAGAACCAGACCACCCAGAAGGGACAGAAGAAC
AGCCGCGAGAGAATGAAGCGGATCGAAGAGGGCATCAAAGAGCTGGGCAGCCAGATCCTGAAAGAACACC
CCGTGGAAAACACCCAGCTGCAGAACGAGAAGCTGTACCTGTACTACCTGCAGAATGGGCGGGATATGTA
CGTGGACCAGGAACTGGACATCAACCGGCTGTCCGACTACGATGTGGACCATATCGTGCCTCAGAGCTTT
CTGAAGGACGACTCCATCGACAACAAGGTGCTGACCAGAAGCGACAAGAACCGGGGCAAGAGCGACAACG
TGCCCTCCGAAGAGGTCGTGAAGAAGATGAAGAACTACTGGCGGCAGCTGCTGAACGCCAAGCTGATTAC
CCAGAGAAAGTTCGACAATCTGACCAAGGCCGAGAGAGGCGGCCTGAGCGAACTGGATAAGGCCGGCTTC
ATCAAGAGACAGCTGGTGGAAACCCGGCAGATCACAAAGCACGTGGCACAGATCCTGGACTCCCGGATGA
ACACTAAGTACGACGAGAATGACAAGCTGATCCGGGAAGTGAAAGTGATCACCCTGAAGTCCAAGCTGGT
GTCCGATTTCCGGAAGGATTTCCAGTTTTACAAAGTGCGCGAGATCAACAACTACCACCACGCCCACGAC
GCCTACCTGAACGCCGTCGTGGGAACCGCCCTGATCAAAAAGTACCCTAAGCTGGAAAGCGAGTTCGTGT
ACGGCGACTACAAGGTGTACGACGTGCGGAAGATGATCGCCAAGAGCGAGCAGGAAATCGGCAAGGCTAC
CGCCAAGTACTTCTTCTACAGCAACATCATGAACTTTTTCAAGACCGAGATTACCCTGGCCAACGGCGAG
ATCCGGAAGCGGCCTCTGATCGAGACAAACGGCGAAACCGGGGAGATCGTGTGGGATAAGGGCCGGGATT
TTGCCACCGTGCGGAAAGTGCTGAGCATGCCCCAAGTGAATATCGTGAAAAAGACCGAGGTGCAGACAGG
CGGCTTCAGCAAAGAGTCTATCCTGCCCAAGAGGAACAGCGATAAGCTGATCGCCAGAAAGAAGGACTGG
GACCCTAAGAAGTACGGCGGCTTCGACAGCCCCACCGTGGCCTATTCTGTGCTGGTGGTGGCCAAAGTGG
AAAAGGGCAAGTCCAAGAAACTGAAGAGTGTGAAAGAGCTGCTGGGGATCACCATCATGGAAAGAAGCAG
CTTCGAGAAGAATCCCATCGACTTTCTGGAAGCCAAGGGCTACAAAGAAGTGAAAAAGGACCTGATCATC
AAGCTGCCTAAGTACTCCCTGTTCGAGCTGGAAAACGGCCGGAAGAGAATGCTGGCCTCTGCCGGCGAAC
TGCAGAAGGGAAACGAACTGGCCCTGCCCTCCAAATATGTGAACTTCCTGTACCTGGCCAGCCACTATGA
GAAGCTGAAGGGCTCCCCCGAGGATAATGAGCAGAAACAGCTGTTTGTGGAACAGCACAAGCACTACCTG
GACGAGATCATCGAGCAGATCAGCGAGTTCTCCAAGAGAGTGATCCTGGCCGACGCTAATCTGGACAAAG
TGCTGTCCGCCTACAACAAGCACCGGGATAAGCCCATCAGAGAGCAGGCCGAGAATATCATCCACCTGTT
TACCCTGACCAATCTGGGAGCCCCTGCCGCCTTCAAGTACTTTGACACCACCATCGACCGGAAGAGGTAC
ACCAGCACCAAAGAGGTGCTGGACGCCACCCTGATCCACCAGAGCATCACCGGCCTGTACGAGACACGGA
TCGACCTGTCTCAGCTGGGAGGCGACAAAAGGCCGGCGGCCACGAAAAAGGCCGGCCAGGCAAAAAAGAA
AAAGGAATTCGGCAGTGGAGAGGGCAGAGGAAGTCTGCTAACATGCGGTGACGTCGAGGAGAATCCTGGC
CCAGTGAGCAAGGGCGAGGAGCTGTTCACCGGGGTGGTGCCCATCCTGGTCGAGCTGGACGGCGACGTAA
ACGGCCACAAGTTCAGCGTGTCCGGCGAGGGCGAGGGCGATGCCACCTACGGCAAGCTGACCCTGAAGTT
CATCTGCACCACCGGCAAGCTGCCCGTGCCCTGGCCCACCCTCGTGACCACCCTGACCTACGGCGTGCAG
TGCTTCAGCCGCTACCCCGACCACATGAAGCAGCACGACTTCTTCAAGTCCGCCATGCCCGAAGGCTACG
TCCAGGAGCGCACCATCTTCTTCAAGGACGACGGCAACTACAAGACCCGCGCCGAGGTGAAGTTCGAGGG
CGACACCCTGGTGAACCGCATCGAGCTGAAGGGCATCGACTTCAAGGAGGACGGCAACATCCTGGGGCAC
AAGCTGGAGTACAACTACAACAGCCACAACGTCTATATCATGGCCGACAAGCAGAAGAACGGCATCAAGG
TGAACTTCAAGATCCGCCACAACATCGAGGACGGCAGCGTGCAGCTCGCCGACCACTACCAGCAGAACAC
CCCCATCGGCGACGGCCCCGTGCTGCTGCCCGACAACCACTACCTGAGCACCCAGTCCGCCCTGAGCAAA
GACCCCAACGAGAAGCGCGATCACATGGTCCTGCTGGAGTTCGTGACCGCCGCCGGGATCACTCTCGGCA
TGGACGAGCTGTACAAGGAATTCTAACTAGAGCTCGCTGATCAGCCTCGACTGTGCCTTCTAGTTGCCAG
CCATCTGTTGTTTGCCCCTCCCCCGTGCCTTCCTTGACCCTGGAAGGTGCCACTCCCACTGTCCTTTCCT
AATAAAATGAGGAAATTGCATCGCATTGTCTGAGTAGGTGTCATTCTATTCTGGGGGGTGGGGTGGGGCA
GGACAGCAAGGGGGAGGATTGGGAAGAGAATAGCAGGCATGCTGGGGAGCGGCCGCAGGAACCCCTAGTG
ATGGAGTTGGCCACTCCCTCTCTGCGCGCTCGCTCGCTCACTGAGGCCGGGCGACCAAAGGTCGCCCGAC
GCCCGGGCTTTGCCCGGGCGGCCTCAGTGAGCGAGCGAGCGCGCAGCTGCCTGCAGGGGCGCCTGATGCG
GTATTTTCTCCTTACGCATCTGTGCGGTATTTCACACCGCATA
[142 nt withheld, positions 6764-6905]
C
[141 nt withheld, positions 6907-7047]
CCTTTGACGTTGGAGTCCACGTTCTTT
[37 nt withheld, positions 7075-7111]
ACCCTATCTCGGGCTATTCTTTTGATTTATAAGGGATTTTGCCGATTTCGGCCTATTGGTTAAAAAATGA
GCTGATTTAACAAAAATTTAACGCGAATTTTAACAAAATATTAACGTTTACAATTTTATGGTGCACTCTC
AGTACAATCTGCTCTGATGCCGCATAGTTAAGCCAGCCCCGACACCCGCCAACACCCGCTGACGCGCCCT
GACGGGCTTGTCTGCTCCCGGCATCCGCTTACAGACAAGCTGTGACCGTCTCCGGGAGCTGCATGTGTCA
GAGGTTTTCACCGTCATCACCGAAACGCGCGAGACGAAAGGGCCTCGTGATACGCCTATTTTTATAGGTT
AATGTCATGATAATAATGGTTTCTTAGACGTCAGGTGGCACTTTTCGGGGAAATGTGCGCGGAACCCCTA
TTTGTTTATTTTTCTAAATACATTCAAATATGTATCCGCTCATGAGACAATAACCCTGATAAATGCTTCA
ATAATATTGAAAAAGGAAGAGTATGAGTATTCAACATTTCCGTGTCGCCCTTATTCCCTTTTTTGCGGCA
TTTTGCCTTCCTGTTTTTGCTCACCCAGAAACGCTGGTGAAAGTAAAAGATGCTGAAGATCAGTTGGGTG
CACGAGTGGGTTACATCGAACTGGATCTCAACAGCGGTAAGATCCTTGAGAGTTTTCGCCCCGAAGAACG
TTTTCCAATGATGAGCACTTTTAAAGTTCTGCTATGTGGCGCGGTATTATCCCGTATTGACGCCGGGCAA
GAGCAACTCGGTCGCCGCATACACTATTCTCAGAATGACTTGGTTGAGTACTCACCAGTCACAGAAAAGC
ATCTTACGGATGGCATGACAGTAAGAGAATTATGCAGTGCTGCCATAACCATGAGTGATAACACTGCGGC
CAACTTACTTCTGACAACGATCGGAGGACCGAAGGAGCTAACCGCTTTTTTGCACAACATGGGGGATCAT
GTAACTCGCCTTGATCGTTGGGAACCGGAGCTGAATGAAGCCATACCAAACGACGAGCGTGACACCACGA
TGCCTGTAGCAATGGCAACAACGTTGCGCAAACTATTAACTGGCGAACTACTTACTCTAGCTTCCCGGCA
ACAATTAATAGACTGGATGGAGGCGGATAAAGTTGCAGGACCACTTCTGCGCTCGGCCCTTCCGGCTGGC
TGGTTTATTGCTGATAAATCTGGAGCCGGTGAGCGTGGAAGCCGCGGTATCATTGCAGCACTGGGGCCAG
ATGGTAAGCCCTCCCGTATCGTAGTTATCTACACGACGGGGAGTCAGGCAACTATGGATGAACGAAATAG
ACAGATCGCTGAGATAGGTGCCTCACTGATTAAGCATTGGTAACTGTCAGACCAAGTTTACTCATATATA
CTTTAGATTGATTTAAAACTTCATTTTTAATTTAAAAGGATCTAGGTGAAGATCCTTTTTGATAATCTCA
TGACCAAAATCCCTTAACGTGAGTTTTCGTTCCACTGAGCGTCAGACCCCGTAGAAAAGATCAAAGGATC
TTCTTGAGATCCTTTTTTTCTGCGCGTAATCTGCTGCTTGCAAACAAAAAAACCACCGCTACCAGCGGTG
GTTTGTTTGCCGGATCAAGAGCTACCAACTCTTTTTCCGAAGGTAACTGGCTTCAGCAGAGCGCAGATAC
CAAATACTGTCCTTCTAGTGTAGCCGTAGTTAGGCCACCACTTCAAGAACTCTGTAGCACCGCCTACATA
CCTCGCTCTGCTAATCCTGTTACCAGTGGCTGCTGCCAGTGGCGATAAGTCGTGTCTTACCGGGTTGGAC
TCAAGACGATAGTTACCGGATAAGGCGCAGCGGTCGGGCTGAACGGGGGGTTCGTGCACACAGCCCAGCT
TGGAGCGAACGACCTACACCGAACTGAGATACCTACAGCGTGAGCTATGAGAAAGCGCCACGCTTCCCGA
AGGGAGAAAGGCGGACAGGTATCCGGTAAGCGGCAGGGTCGGAACAGGAGAGCGCACGAGGGAGCTTCCA
GGGGGAAACGCCTGGTATCTTTATAGTCCTGTCGGGTTTCGCCACCTCTGACTTGAGCGTCGATTTTTGT
GATGCTCGTCAGGGGGGCGGAGCCTATGGAAAAACGCCAGCAACGCGGCCTTTTTACGGTTCCTGGCCTT
TTGCTGGCC
