>Addgene plasmid #72374 | PX458_TGIF2_1 | addgene partial sequence | sequence record 134712 | pCBhProF2 5'-agggtttaagggatggttgg-3'
ACTACAAGGATCATGATATTGATTACAAAGACGATGACGATAAGATGGCCCCAAAGAAGAAGCGGAAGGT
CGGTATCCACGGAGTCCCAGCAGCCGACAAGAAGTACAGCATCGGCCTGGACATCGGCACCAACTCTGTG
GGCTGGGCCGTGATCACCGACGAGTACAAGGTGCCCAGCAAGAAATTCAAGGTGCTGGGCAACACCGACC
GGCACAGCATCAAGAAGAACCTGATCGGAGCCCTGCTGTTCGACAGCGGCGAAACAGCCGAGGCCACCCG
GCTGAAGAGAACCGCCAGAAGAAGATACACCAGACGGAAGAACCGGATCTGCTATCTGCAAGAGATCTTC
AGCAACGAGATGGCCAAGGTGGACGACAGCTTCTTCCACAGACTGGAAGAGTCCTTCCTGGTGGAAGAGG
ATAAGAAGCACGAGCGGCACCCCATCTTCGGCAACATCGTGGACGAGGTGGCCTACCACGAGAAGTACCC
CACCATCTACCACCTGAGAAAGAAACTGGTGGACAGCACCGACAAGGCCGACCTGCGGCTGATCTATCTG
GCCCTGGCCCACATGATCAAGTTCCGGGGCCACTTCCTGATCGAGGGCGACCTGAACCCCGACAACAGCG
ACGTGGACAAGCTGTTCATCCAGCTGGTGCAGACCTACAACCAGCTGTTCGAGGAAA
