>Addgene plasmid #72374 | PX458_TGIF2_1 | addgene partial sequence | sequence record 134713 | pBR322ori-F 5'-GGGAAACGCCTGGTATCTTT-3'
ACGCGGCCTTTTTACGGTTCCTGGCCTTTTGCTGGCCTTTTGCTCACATGTGAGGGCCTATTTCCCATGA
TTCCTTCATATTTGCATATACGATACAAGGCTGTTAGAGAGATAATTGGAATTAATTTGACTGTAAACAC
AAAGATATTAGTACAAAATACGTGACGTAGAAAGTAATAATTTCTTGGGTAGTTTGCAGTTTTAAAATTA
TGTTTTAAAATGGACTATCATATGCTTACCGTAACTTGAAAGTATTTCGATTTCTTGGCTTTATATATCT
TGTGGAAAGGACGAAACACCGTCTCTGAAAATCCCCAGTGTTTTAGAGCTAGAAATAGCAAGTTAAAATA
AGGCTAGTCCGTTATCAACTTGAAAAAGTGGCACCGAGTCGGTGCTTTTTTGTTTTAGAGCTAGAAATAG
CAAGTTAAAATAAGGCTAGTCCGTTTTTAGCGCGTGCGCCAATTCTGCAGACAAATGGCTCTAGAGGTAC
CCGTTACATAACTTACGGTAAATGGCCCGCCTGGCTGACCGCCCAACGACCCCCGCCCATTGACGTCAAT
AGTAACGCCAATAGGGACTTTCCATTGACGTCAATGGGTGGAGTATTTACGGTAAACTGCCCACTTGGCA
GTACATCAAGTGTATCATATGCCAAGTACGCCCCCTATTGACGT
